>Addgene plasmid #33209 | pCS253 | depositor partial sequence | sequence record 39450 | RAP1A 3'UTR - miR-CGCG sites: aCgCgaa, aCgCgaa
GCCAGATTACAGGAATGAAGAACTGTTGCCTAATTGGAAAGTGCCAGCATTCCAGACTTCAAAAATAAAA
AATCTGAAGAGGCTTCTCCTGTTTTATATATTACGCGAAGAATTTAGATCTTATATTGGTTTGCACAAGT
TCCCTGGAGAAAAAAATTGCTCTGTGTATATCTCTTGGAAAATAAGACAATAGTATTTCTCCTTTGCAAT
AGCAGTTATAACAGACGCGAAAATATACTTGACTCTAATATGATTATACAAAAGAGCATGGATGCATTTC
AAATGTTAGATATTGCTACTATAATCAAATGATTTCATATTGATCTTTTTATCATGATCCTCCCTATCAA
GCACTAAAAAGTTGAACCATTATACTTTATATCTGTAATGATACTGATTATGAAATGTCCCCTGAA
