>Addgene plasmid #33209 | pCS253 | addgene partial sequence | sequence record 41266 | Rluc-F 5'-ccaggattcttttccaatgc-3'
CTGAATTTGTCAAGTAAAAGGTCTTCATTTTTCGCAAGAAGATGCACCTGATGAAATGGGAAAATATATC
AAATCGTTCGTTGAGCGAGTTCTCAAAAATGAACAATAATTCTAGGAGCTCGCCAGATTACAGGAATGAA
GAACTGTTGCCTAATTGGAAAGTGCCAGCATTCCAGACTTCAAAAATAAAAAATCTGAAGAGGCTTCTCC
TGTTTTATATATTACGCGAAGAATTTAGATCTTATATTGGTTTGCACAAGTTCCCTGGAGAAAAAAATTG
CTCTGTGTATATCTCTTGGAAAATAAGACAATAGTATTTCTCCTTTGCAATAGCAGTTATAACAGACGCG
AAAATATACTTGACTCTAATATGATTATACAAAAGAGCATGGATGCATTTCAAATGTTAGATATTGCTAC
TATAATCAAATGATTTCATATTGATCTTTTTATCATGATCCTCCCTATCAAGCACTAAAAAGTTGAACCA
TTATACTTTATATCTGTAATGATACTGATTATGAAATGTCCCCTGAAACTAGTTGTTCTAGAGCGGCCGC
TTCGAGCAGACATGATAAGATACATTGATGAGTTTGGACAAACCACAACTAGAATGCAGTGAAAAAAATG
CTTTATTTGTGAAATTTGTGATGCTATTGCTTTATTTGTAACCATTATAAGCTGCAATAAACAAGTTAAC
AACAACAATTGCATTCATTTTATGTTTCAGGTTCAGGGGGAGGTGTGGGAGGTTTTTTAAAGCAAGTAAA
ACCTCTACAAATGTGGTAAAATCGATAAGGATCCAGGTGGCACTTTTCGGGGAAATGTGCGCGGAACCCC
TATTTG
