[The description below was written by a language model from this plasmid's Addgene catalogue record.]
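Description:
pCS253 is a mammalian luciferase reporter plasmid built on the pIS2 backbone (3,745 bp without insert). It is propagated in E. coli as a high-copy plasmid under ampicillin selection. The record does not include a feature table, so the origin of replication, the polyadenylation signal and other backbone elements are not specified.

The payload is a human RAP1A sequence cloned between SacI and SpeI sites, both retained, downstream of a luciferase open reading frame carried on the backbone. Expression is driven by the SV40 early enhancer/promoter. The catalogue lists luciferase as an N-terminal "tag". However, the reporter design, the Rluc-F sequencing primer and the associated study on microRNA targeting proficiency suggest that the RAP1A fragment acts as a 3′ UTR segment appended to a Renilla-type luciferase message rather than as a translated fusion partner. The record does not state this outright, and it does not give the size or boundaries of the fragment.

The insert carries a mutation note: two sites have been altered to match "miR-CGCG", each recorded as a seven-nucleotide seed-match site with substituted bases. This indicates that the native microRNA target sites in the RAP1A sequence were converted so that they pair with a designed or variant microRNA seed.

Constructs of this kind are transfected into cultured mammalian cells together with a microRNA, and repression is read out as a drop in luciferase activity. Such assays usually include a normalisation reporter and are compared against versions with different or disrupted sites. In the linked work, these assays were used to examine how seed-pairing stability and target-site abundance affect the efficacy of lsy-6 and other microRNAs.
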