Addgene plasmid #33209: pCS253
Depositing lab: David Bartel. Depositing organization: Whitehead Institute for Biomedical Research. Publication: Weak seed-pairing stability and high target-site abundance decrease the proficiency of lsy-6 and other microRNAs. Garcia DM, Baek D, Shin C, Bell GW, Grimson A, Bartel DP. Nat Struct Mol Biol. 2011 Sep 11;18(10):1139-46. doi: 10.1038/nsmb.2115. PubMed 21909094.
Backbone
  Vector backbone: pIS2
  Backbone manufacturer: Addgene plasmid #12177
  Backbone size w/o insert (bp): 3745
  Vector type: Mammalian Expression, Luciferase
Growth in bacteria
  Bacterial resistance: Ampicillin, 100 μg/mL
  Growth temperature: 37°C
  Growth strain: DH5alpha
  Copy number: High Copy
Gene/Insert
  Gene/Insert name: RAP1A
  Species: H. sapiens (human)
  Mutation: miR-CGCG sites: aCgCgaa, aCgCgaa
  GenBank ID: NM_001010935.1
  Entrez Gene: RAP1A (a.k.a. C21KG, G-22K, KREV-1, KREV1, RAP1, SMGP21)
  Promoter: SV40 early enhancer/promoter
  Tag / fusion protein: Luciferase (N terminal on backbone)
  Cloning method: Restriction Enzyme; 5′ cloning site SacI (not destroyed); 3′ cloning site SpeI (not destroyed)
  Sequencing primers: 5′ Rluc-F; 3′ EBV Reverse
Terms and licenses: Academic/Nonprofit Terms; Industry Terms: Not Available to Industry
How to cite: pCS253 was a gift from David Bartel (Addgene plasmid # 33209 ; http://n2t.net/addgene:33209 ; RRID:Addgene_33209)
